>Addgene plasmid #203743 | pHLP701 | addgene full sequence | sequence record 402940 | Addgene NGS Result
GGCGTATCACGAGGCCCTTTCGTCTCGCGCGTTTCGGTGATGACGGTGAAAACCTCTGACACATGCAGCT
CCCGGAGACGGTCACAGCTTGTCTGTAAGCGGATGCCGGGAGCAGACAAGCCCGTCAGGGCGCGTCAGCG
GGTGTTGGCGGGTGTCGGGGCTGGCTTAACTATGCGGCATCAGAGCAGATTGTACTGAGAGTGCACCATA
CCACCTTTTCAATTCATCATTTTTTTTTTATTCTTTTTTTTGATTTCGGTTTCCTTGAAATTTTTTTGAT
TCGGTAATCTCCGAACAGAAGGAAGAACGAAGGAAGGAGCACAGACTTAGATTGGTATATATACGCATAT
GTAGTGTTGAAGAAACATGAAATTGCCCAGTATTCTTAACCCAACTGCACAGAACAAAAACCTGCAGGAA
ACGAAGATAAATCATGTCGAAAGCTACATATAAGGAACGTGCTGCTACTCATCCTAGTCCTGTTGCTGCC
AAGCTATTTAATATCATGCACGAAAAGCAAACAAACTTGTGTGCTTCATTGGATGTTCGTACCACCAAGG
AATTACTGGAGTTAGTTGAAGCATTAGGTCCCAAAATTTGTTTACTAAAAACACATGTGGATATCTTGAC
TGATTTTTCCATGGAGGGCACAGTTAAGCCGCTAAAGGCATTATCCGCCAAGTACAATTTTTTACTCTTC
GAAGACAGAAAATTTGCTGACATTGGTAATACAGTCAAATTGCAGTACTCTGCGGGTGTATACAGAATAG
CAGAATGGGCAGACATTACGAATGCACACGGTGTGGTGGGCCCAGGTATTGTTAGCGGTTTGAAGCAGGC
GGCAGAAGAAGTAACAAAGGAACCTAGAGGCCTTTTGATGTTAGCAGAATTGTCATGCAAGGGCTCCCTA
TCTACTGGAGAATATACTAAGGGTACTGTTGACATTGCGAAGAGCGACAAAGATTTTGTTATCGGCTTTA
TTGCTCAAAGAGACATGGGTGGAAGAGATGAAGGTTACGATTGGTTGATTATGACACCCGGTGTGGGTTT
AGATGACAAGGGAGACGCATTGGGTCAACAGTATAGAACCGTGGATGATGTGGTCTCTACAGGATCTGAC
ATTATTATTGTTGGAAGAGGACTATTTGCAAAGGGAAGGGATGCTAAGGTAGAGGGTGAACGTTACAGAA
AAGCAGGCTGGGAAGCATATTTGAGAAGATGCGGCCAGCAAAACTAAAAAACTGTATTATAAGTAAATGC
ATGTATACTAAACTCACAAATTAGAGCTTCAATTTAATTATATCAGTTATTACCCTATGCGGTGTGAAAT
ACCGCACAGATGCGTAAGGAGAAAATACCGCATCAGGAAATTGTAAGCGTTAATATTTTGTTAAAATTCG
CGTTAAATTTTTGTTAAATCAGCTCATTTTTTAACCAATAGGCCGAAATCGGCAAAATCCCTTATAAATC
AAAAGAATAGACCGAGATAGGGT
[37 nt withheld, positions 1494-1530]
AAAGAACGTGGACTCCAACGTCAAAGG
[49 nt withheld, positions 1558-1606]
T
[91 nt withheld, positions 1608-1698]
G
[124 nt withheld, positions 1700-1823]
CCATTCGCCATTCAGGCTGCGCAACTGTTGGGAAGGGCGATCGGTGCGGGCCTCTTCGCTATTACGCCAG
CTGGCGAAAGGGGGATGTGCTGCAAGGCGATTAAGTTGGGTAACGCCAGGGTTTTCCCAGTCACGACGTT
GTAAAACGACGGCCAGTGAATTGTAATACGACTCACTATAGGGCGAATTGGAGCTCCACCGCGGTGGCCG
CTCTAGAACTAGTGGATCCGGTAAACCAATTCCTAACCCTTTACTTGGTTTGGACGGTAAGCCAATCCCT
AACCCTTTATTGGGGTTGGATTCCACTCCTATTCCTAATCCATTGTTAGGTTTGGATTCTACCGATCCTA
TGGGATCTGTGGAATTAAACCTTCGTGAGACTGAATTATGCTTAGGTTTGCCTGGTGGGGATACTGTGGC
CCCAGTTACAGGTAATAAACGTGGTTTCTCCGAAACCGTGGATTTAAAGTTGAACCTTAATAACGAGCCT
GCTAACAAGGAGGGAAGTACAACACATGATGTCGTTACTTTTGATTCCAAAGAAAAATCCGCTTGTCCTA
AGGACCCTGCAAAACCACCTGCTAAGGCACAGGTGGTGGGATGGCCACCTGTTCGTTCATATCGAAAGAA
CGTGATGGTATCTTGCCAGAAGAGTTCCGGTGGGCCAGAAGCTGCCGCTTTCGTTAAGGTCAGTATGGAT
GGTGCCCCATATCTTCGTAAAATTGACCTTAGAATGTATAAATCATATGACGAATTATCTAATGCCTTGA
GTAATATGTTTTCATCTTTCACTATGGGAAAGCACGGAGGGGAAGAGGGGATGATCGATTTTATGAATGA
GAGAAAGCTTATGGACTTGGTCAACAGTTGGGACTACGTCCCTTCTTACGAGGACAAAGACGGAGACTGG
ATGTTGGTGGGTGATGTGCCTTGGCCAATGTTCGTTGATACATGCAAGCGTCTTAGATTAATGAAAGGAT
CAGATGCTATTGGTCTTGCTCCTAGAGCAATGGAGAAGTGTAAGAGTAGAGCCGCAGATCCTTAACGAGG
CGAATTTCTTATGATTTATGATTTTTATTATTAAATAAGTTATAAAAAAAATAAGTGTATACAAATTTTA
AAGTGACTCTTAGGTTTTAAAACGAAAATTCTTATTCTTGAGTAACTCTTTCCTGTAGGTCAGGTTGCTT
TCTCAGGTATAGCATGAGGTCGCTCTTATTGACCACACCTCTACCGGCATGCCGAGCAAATGCCTGCAAA
TCGCTCCCCATTTCACCCAATTGTAGATATGCTAACTCCAGCAATGAGTTGATGAATCTCGGTGTGTATT
TTATGTCCTCAGAGGACAACACCTGTTGTAATCGTGTCGAGCGTCAAAACTAGAGAATAATAAAGAAAAC
GATCTTTTCAAAAAGAAAAAACCTTTTAGTTTTCCTTTGTTGTTGTTGTGGGTGTGTGCTATTTATATTA
TATAGTTTACTCATAATACCATAAAATATTCGGTTTGATTAGGTTATTTTAATAAGCTAATTTGTTTCTA
ATCGTGTAATTTATGCTGTGTATATTAAGTAGTGTGTGCACTGCCCAAAAATGTTTGTTGTTTATAGTCG
GTTAAAGAGAAAAAAGAAAAAAAGATCCATACACACACGTTAATTAGTTGTTCAACGTAATACACTCATA
TTTTGTTCTTATTTGCTTTCGGTCGCTGTTCTCACCAAGATTTATTGCCAACGAAACAATTTTTTTTTAT
ATATTTTCAGATTTTTCTTTTTTTCCTTTCCTTTCCTTTTCTAATTTTCACTCCTGGTTTTCTTTCTTTC
TTAGAAACATTATCTCGATATTAATATTAAAAAAATATAATCATTCAAAATGGACGGTGGTATGTTTTAG
TTTAGCTTCAATTCTAATTGATTGATTAATCAGTTGATTGGTTTCAATATGACAAATGGGTAGGGTGGGA
AAACTTCATTTTCAATTCAGATCAAACTTTTTTGTTGTCGACATAATATTTCTCGTTTGGGATGTTACTG
TCACATTAATAATACACACACATCAGCTTATAATTTTGAAAGTAATTTATCAGATATGTTGTGACGATCA
GTGGAAATGGCTAACTTCAATGTATCTGTTCTTCCCCTTTTTCAAAGTTCACGTTTTTTGATTGATTGAT
TGATCTGTCGGCAGTGGTTTCAAAACCATTCGGTGAGTAATCCTATCAATCAATGTTACGACAAAAGGCT
CAATATTCAAAATTGCAATGTTTTATGTTTTCCTACGTGTACTTGTGCAAGGCAATTGATTCAACATTGC
TTTTGGTGTTTGACGAGTTTCTAGTTTGGACTTGTGTTGTTATCTGGGCTATACAGATTTCCCGGCTCAC
TATGAATTTTTTTTTTCGACGCTCAGTGCACACAACTATAAACAACACAAACACAAACACAGCAAGAAAA
AAAAAAAACGAACATTGAATTGAAACCAAGCCAACTGAAAAATTCCTTATTTAAATGACTGTCATACTAA
CCCATTTTTATAGAAGAAGTTGCTGCTTTAGTTATCGATAACGGTTCTCATATGAAAATTTCGGTGATCC
CTGAGCAGGTGGCGGAAACATTGGATGCTGAGAACCATTTCATTGTTCGTGAAGTGTTCGATGTGCACCT
ATCCGACCAAGGCTTTGAACTATCTACCAGAAGTGTGAGCCCCTACCGGAAGGATTACATCTCGGATGAT
GACTCTGATGAAGACTCTGCTTGCTATGGCGCATTCATCGACCAAGAGCTTGTCGGGAAGATTGAACTCA
ACTCAACATGGAACGATCTAGCCTCTATCGAACACATTGTTGTGTCGCACACGCACCGAGGCAAAGGAGT
CGCGCACAGTCTCATCGAATTTGCGAAAAAGTGGGCACTAAGCAGACAGCTCCTTGGCATACGATTAGAG
ACACAAACGAACAATGTACCTGCCTGCAATTTGTACGCAAAATGTGGCTTTACTCTCGGCGGCATTGACC
TCTTCACGTATAAAACTAGACCTCAAGTCTCGAACGAAACAGCGATGTACTGGTACTGGTTCTCGGGAGC
ACAGGATGACGCCTAACATATGTGAAGTGTGAAGGGGGAGATTTTCACTTTATTAGATTTGTATATATGT
ATAATAAATAAATAAATAAGTTAAATAAATAATTAGATAAGGGTGGTAATTATTACTATTTACAATCAAA
GGTGGTCCTGCACGATACCGTCGACCTCGAGGGTATCGATACCGTCGACCTCGAGGGGGGGCCCGGTACC
AGCTTTTGTTCCCTTTAGTGAGGGTTAATTTCGAGCTTGGCGTAATCATGGTCATAGCTGTTTCCTGTGT
GAAATTGTTATCCGCTCACAATTCCACACAACATACGAGCCGGAAGCATAAAGTGTAAAGCCTGGGGTGC
CTAATGAGTGAGCTAACTCACATTAATTGCGTTGCGCTCACTGCCCGCTTTCCAGTCGGGAAACCTGTCG
TGCCAGCTGCATTAATGAATCGGCCAACGCGCGGGGAGAGGCGGTTTGCGTATTGGGCGCTCTTCCGCTT
CCTCGCTCACTGACTCGCTGCGCTCGGTCGTTCGGCTGCGGCGAGCGGTATCAGCTCACTCAAAGGCGGT
AATACGGTTATCCACAGAATCAGGGGATAACGCAGGAAAGAACATGTGAGCAAAAGGCCAGCAAAAGGCC
AGGAACCGTAAAAAGGCCGCGTTGCTGGCGTTTTTCCATAGGCTCCGCCCCCCTGACGAGCATCACAAAA
ATCGACGCTCAAGTCAGAGGTGGCGAAACCCGACAGGACTATAAAGATACCAGGCGTTTCCCCCTGGAAG
CTCCCTCGTGCGCTCTCCTGTTCCGACCCTGCCGCTTACCGGATACCTGTCCGCCTTTCTCCCTTCGGGA
AGCGTGGCGCTTTCTCATAGCTCACGCTGTAGGTATCTCAGTTCGGTGTAGGTCGTTCGCTCCAAGCTGG
GCTGTGTGCACGAACCCCCCGTTCAGCCCGACCGCTGCGCCTTATCCGGTAACTATCGTCTTGAGTCCAA
CCCGGTAAGACACGACTTATCGCCACTGGCAGCAGCCACTGGTAACAGGATTAGCAGAGCGAGGTATGTA
GGCGGTGCTACAGAGTTCTTGAAGTGGTGGCCTAACTACGGCTACACTAGAAGAACAGTATTTGGTATCT
GCGCTCTGCTGAAGCCAGTTACCTTCGGAAAAAGAGTTGGTAGCTCTTGATCCGGCAAACAAACCACCGC
TGGTAGCGGTGGTTTTTTTGTTTGCAAGCAGCAGATTACGCGCAGAAAAAAAGGATCTCAAGAAGATCCT
TTGATCTTTTCTACGGGGTCTGACGCTCAGTGGAACGAAAACTCACGTTAAGGGATTTTGGTCATGAGAT
TATCAAAAAGGATCTTCACCTAGATCCTTTTAAATTAAAAATGAAGTTTTAAATCAATCTAAAGTATATA
TGAGTAAACTTGGTCTGACAGTTACCAATGCTTAATCAGTGAGGCACCTATCTCAGCGATCTGTCTATTT
CGTTCATCCATAGTTGCCTGACTCCCCGTCGTGTAGATAACTACGATACGGGAGGGCTTACCATCTGGCC
CCAGTGCTGCAATGATACCGCGAGACCCACGCTCACCGGCTCCAGATTTATCAGCAATAAACCAGCCAGC
CGGAAGGGCCGAGCGCAGAAGTGGTCCTGCAACTTTATCCGCCTCCATCCAGTCTATTAATTGTTGCCGG
GAAGCTAGAGTAAGTAGTTCGCCAGTTAATAGTTTGCGCAACGTTGTTGCCATTGCTACAGGCATCGTGG
TGTCACGCTCGTCGTTTGGTATGGCTTCATTCAGCTCCGGTTCCCAACGATCAAGGCGAGTTACATGATC
CCCCATGTTGTGCAAAAAAGCGGTTAGCTCCTTCGGTCCTCCGATCGTTGTCAGAAGTAAGTTGGCCGCA
GTGTTATCACTCATGGTTATGGCAGCACTGCATAATTCTCTTACTGTCATGCCATCCGTAAGATGCTTTT
CTGTGACTGGTGAGTACTCAACCAAGTCATTCTGAGAATAGTGTATGCGGCGACCGAGTTGCTCTTGCCC
GGCGTCAATACGGGATAATACCGCGCCACATAGCAGAACTTTAAAAGTGCTCATCATTGGAAAACGTTCT
TCGGGGCGAAAACTCTCAAGGATCTTACCGCTGTTGAGATCCAGTTCGATGTAACCCACTCGTGCACCCA
ACTGATCTTCAGCATCTTTTACTTTCACCAGCGTTTCTGGGTGAGCAAAAACAGGAAGGCAAAATGCCGC
AAAAAAGGGAATAAGGGCGACACGGAAATGTTGAATACTCATACTCTTCCTTTTTCAATATTATTGAAGC
ATTTATCAGGGTTATTGTCTCATGAGCGGATACATATTTGAATGTATTTAGAAAAATAAACAAATAGGGG
TTCCGCGCACATTTCCCCGAAAAGTGCCACCTGACGTCTAAGAAACCATTATTATCATGACATTAACCTA
TAAAAATA
Features (pLannotate 1.2.2; 23 found; start..end, strand, type, name):
     24..59      +  CDS            rop (fragment): Rop protein, which maintains plasmids at low copy number; rop
    161..210     +  misc_feature   bom (fragment): basis of mobility region from pBR322
    218..433     +  promoter       URA3 promoter: S. cerevisiae URA3
    434..1237    +  CDS            URA3: orotidine-5'-phosphate decarboxylase, required for uracil biosynthesis; S. cerevisiae URA3; yeast auxotrophic marker, counterselectable with 5-fluoroorotic acid (5-FOA)
   1316..1367    +  misc_feature   bom (fragment): basis of mobility region from pBR322
   1395..1823    -  rep_origin     f1 ori (sequence partly withheld): f1 bacteriophage origin of replication; arrow indicates direction of (+) strand synthesis
   1827..1984    -  CDS            lacZα (fragment): LacZα fragment of β-galactosidase; lacZ fragment
   1987..2005    +  promoter       T7 promoter: promoter for bacteriophage T7 RNA polymerase
   2089..2109    +  CDS            V5 tag (fragment): epitope tag from simian virus 5
   2173..2856    +  CDS            IAA17: IAA17_ARATH - Also known as AXR3. Experimental evidence at protein level: Swiss-Prot protein existence level 1. Aux/IAA proteins are short-lived transcriptional factors that function as repressors of early auxin response genes at low auxin concentrations. Repression is thought to result from the interaction with auxin response factors (ARFs), proteins that bind to the auxin- responsive promoter element (AuxRE). Formation of heterodimers with ARF proteins may alter their ability to modulate early auxin response genes expression. From Arabidopsis thaliana (Mouse-ear cress).
   2873..3060    +  terminator     ADH1 terminator: S. cerevisiae ADH1; transcription terminator for the S. cerevisiae alcohol dehydrogenase 1 (ADH1) gene
   4395..4916    +  CDS            sat-1: STA_ECOLX - Protein inferred from homology: Swiss-Prot protein existence level 3. Involved in resistance to streptothricin, a broad-spectrum antibiotic produced by streptomycetes (PubMed:1850404). Detoxifies streptothricin via acetylation of the beta amino group of the first beta-lysyl moiety of streptothricin (By similarity). From Escherichia coli.
   4975..4991    -  promoter       copia promoter (fragment): strong promoter from the Drosophila transposable element copia (Sinclair et al., 1986)
   5056..5076    +  misc_feature   MCS (fragment): pBluescript multiple cloning site
   5077..5113    +  misc_feature   MCS (fragment): pBluescript multiple cloning site
   5125..5143    -  promoter       T3 promoter: promoter for bacteriophage T3 RNA polymerase
   5188..5204    -  protein_bind   lac operator: The lac repressor binds to the lac operator to inhibit transcription in E. coli. This inhibition can be relieved by adding lactose or isopropyl-β-D-thiogalactopyranoside (IPTG). lac repressor encoded by lacI
   5212..5242    -  promoter       lac promoter: promoter for the E. coli lac operon
   5257..5278    -  protein_bind   CAP binding site: CAP binding activates transcription in the presence of cAMP. E. coli catabolite activator protein
   5291..5383    -  CDS            lacI (fragment): lac repressor; lacI; The lac repressor binds to the lac operator to inhibit transcription in E. coli. This inhibition can be relieved by adding lactose or isopropyl-β-D-thiogalactopyranoside (IPTG).
   5566..6154    -  rep_origin     ori: high-copy-number ColE1/pMB1/pBR322/pUC origin of replication
   6325..7185    -  CDS            AmpR: β-lactamase; bla; confers resistance to ampicillin, carbenicillin, and related antibiotics
   7186..7290    -  promoter       AmpR promoter: bla
