[The description below was written by a language model from this plasmid's Addgene catalogue record and pLannotate feature annotations shown in this document.]
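Description:
pHLP701 is a PCR template plasmid for C-terminal tagging of chromosomal genes with a 3xV5-IAA17 auxin-inducible degron. The associated work concerns auxin-inducible protein degradation in Candida pathogens. The backbone is recorded as unknown. However, the annotated features (pBluescript-type MCS fragments, flanking T7 and T3 promoters, lacZα and lac promoter/operator remnants, an f1 origin, and an S. cerevisiae URA3 gene with its own promoter) resemble a pRS-style yeast integrating shuttle vector. No yeast replication origin is annotated. In E. coli the plasmid replicates from a high-copy ColE1/pUC origin and is selected with ampicillin through AmpR. The catalogue gives a size of 7,373 bp, slightly larger than the 7,361 nt sequenced record used for annotation.

The payload carries no promoter, because it is meant to be fused in frame to the 3′ end of a target open reading frame. It consists of a 3xV5 epitope (only a fragment of one V5 repeat was detected by the annotation) followed by the 684 bp Arabidopsis thaliana IAA17 coding region and the S. cerevisiae ADH1 terminator. Downstream lies the SAT1 streptothricin acetyltransferase gene, which confers nourseothricin resistance for selecting transformants. About 1.3 kb between the terminator and SAT1 is unannotated, so the promoter driving the marker is not stated. A short "copia promoter" hit is probably a spurious match.

In use, the tag-plus-marker cassette would be amplified with primers carrying homology to the target locus and integrated by homologous recombination. In cells that express a compatible TIR1 F-box protein, adding auxin causes the IAA17-tagged protein to be ubiquitinated and rapidly degraded. The V5 epitope allows this depletion to be followed by immunodetection.
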