Addgene plasmid #203743: pHLP701
Purpose: C-terminal tagging of target proteins with 3xV5-IAA17 degron
Depositing lab: Mark Hall. Depositing organization: Purdue University. Publication: Rapid, efficient auxin-inducible protein degradation in Candida pathogens. Milholland KL, Gregor JB, Hoda S, Piriz-Antunez S, Duenas-Santero E, Vu BG, Patel KP, Moye-Rowley WS, Vazquez de Aldana CR, Correa-Bordes J, Briggs SD, Hall MC. mSphere. 2023 Aug 18:e0028323. doi: 10.1128/msphere.00283-23. PubMed 37594261.
Backbone
  Vector backbone: unknown
  Total vector size (bp): 7373
  Vector type: PCR amplification template for gene tagging
  Selectable markers: SAT1 (Nourseothricin)
Growth in bacteria
  Bacterial resistance: Ampicillin, 100 μg/mL
  Growth temperature: 37°C
  Growth strain: DH5alpha
  Copy number: Unknown
Gene/Insert
  Gene/Insert name: IAA17 auxin binding domain
  Species: A. thaliana (mustard weed)
  Insert size (bp): 684
  Promoter: none
  Tag / fusion protein: 3xV5 (N terminal on insert)
  Cloning method: Gibson Cloning
  Sequencing primers: 5′ none; 3′ none
Resource information
  A portion of this plasmid was derived from a plasmid made by: IAA17 region for use as auxin-inducible degron was originally described here: https://doi.org/10.1038/nmeth.1401
Terms and licenses: Academic/Nonprofit Terms; Industry Terms: Not Available to Industry
How to cite: pHLP701 was a gift from Mark Hall (Addgene plasmid # 203743 ; http://n2t.net/addgene:203743 ; RRID:Addgene_203743)
